Addgene plasmid #107695: pmCherry-Zdk1-EB1C
Purpose: C-terminal half of π-EB1, mCherry-tagged, dissociates from microtubule ends in blue light
Depositing lab: Torsten Wittmann. Depositing organization: University of California, San Francisco (UCSF). Publication: Local control of intracellular microtubule dynamics by EB1 photodissociation. van Haren J, Charafeddine RA, Ettinger A, Wang H, Hahn KM, Wittmann T. Nat Cell Biol. 2018 Jan 29. pii: 10.1038/s41556-017-0028-5. doi: 10.1038/s41556-017-0028-5. PubMed 29379139.
Backbone
  Vector backbone: pEGFP-C1
  Backbone manufacturer: Clontech
  Backbone size w/o insert (bp): 3988
  Total vector size (bp): 5155
  Modifications to backbone: removed EGFP
  Vector type: Mammalian Expression
  Selectable markers: Neomycin (select with G418)
Growth in bacteria
  Bacterial resistance: Kanamycin, 50 μg/mL
  Growth temperature: 37°C
  Growth strain: DH5alpha
  Copy number: High Copy
Gene/Insert
  Gene/Insert name: MAPRE1 (alt name: EB1)
  Species: H. sapiens (human)
  Insert size (bp): 1167
  Mutation: EB1 aa 186-268
  GenBank ID: NM_012325.2
  Entrez Gene: MAPRE1 (a.k.a. EB1)
  Promoter: CMV
  Tag / fusion protein: mCherry (N terminal on insert); Zdk1 (N terminal on insert)
  Cloning method: Restriction Enzyme; 5′ cloning site NheI (not destroyed); 3′ cloning site XhoI (not destroyed)
  Sequencing primers: 5′ CMV forward; 3′ SV40 reverse
Resource information
  A portion of this plasmid was derived from a plasmid made by: EB1 from L. Cassimeris (Addgene #17234) Zdk1 from Klaus Hahn (Addgene #81057)
Terms and licenses: Academic/Nonprofit Terms; Industry Terms: Not Available to Industry
How to cite: pmCherry-Zdk1-EB1C was a gift from Torsten Wittmann (Addgene plasmid # 107695 ; http://n2t.net/addgene:107695 ; RRID:Addgene_107695)
