[The description below was written by a language model from this plasmid's Addgene catalogue record and pLannotate feature annotations shown in this document.]
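Description:
pmCherry-Zdk1-EB1C is a 5,155 bp mammalian expression plasmid built on the Clontech pEGFP-C1 backbone with the EGFP coding sequence removed. It is maintained in E. coli at high copy from a ColE1/pUC-type origin and also carries an f1 phage origin. A single Tn5 NeoR/KanR (aminoglycoside phosphotransferase) gene serves both hosts. It is driven by a bacterial bla-type promoter for kanamycin selection in bacteria and by the SV40 enhancer/early promoter, with the HSV TK polyadenylation signal, for G418 selection in mammalian cells. The short annotated fragments of ble, SV40 large T antigen and the bGH poly(A) signal look like backbone remnants or partial sequence matches, not functional parts.

The payload is one fusion open reading frame under the CMV immediate-early enhancer and promoter, terminated by the SV40 poly(A) signal, and was cloned between NheI and XhoI. From the N terminus it encodes mCherry, then Zdk1, then the C-terminal portion of human EB1 (MAPRE1, residues 186–268). Zdk1 is a protein A Z-domain derivative that binds the dark state of the LOV2 domain and is released on blue-light irradiation. EB1 is a plus-end tracking protein that binds growing microtubule ends and regulates microtubule dynamics.

The record describes this construct as the C-terminal half of the photodissociable "π-EB1" system. It is presumably paired with a separately encoded, LOV2-bearing N-terminal half, although that partner is not described here. In the dark the mCherry-tagged C-terminal half is held at microtubule ends, and blue light causes it to dissociate. This allows local, light-controlled disruption of EB1 function and microtubule dynamics in living cells, with the red fluorescence reporting where this half is located.
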