Features (pLannotate 1.2.2; 16 found; start..end, strand, type, name):
     61..364     +  enhancer       CMV enhancer: human cytomegalovirus immediate early enhancer
    365..568     +  promoter       CMV promoter: human cytomegalovirus (CMV) immediate early promoter
    600..1307    +  CDS            mCherry: mCherry is a basic (constitutively fluorescent) red fluorescent protein published in 2004, derived from Discosoma sp.. It is reported to be a very rapidly-maturing monomer with low acid sensitivity.
   1320..1496    +  CDS            Zdk1: "Zdark" protein, derived from the Z subunit of protein A, that binds to the dark state of LOV2 and is released upon irradiation (Wang et al., 2016)
   1482..1763    +  CDS            MAPRE1 (fragment): MARE1_HUMAN - Experimental evidence at protein level: Swiss-Prot protein existence level 1. Plus-end tracking protein (+TIP) that binds to the plus-end of microtubules and regulates the dynamics of the microtubule cytoskeleton (PubMed:12388762, PubMed:16109370, PubMed:19632184, PubMed:21646404, PubMed:28726242, PubMed:28814570). Promotes cytoplasmic microtubule nucleation and elongation (PubMed:12388762, PubMed:16109370, PubMed:19632184, PubMed:21646404, PubMed:28726242, PubMed:28814570). May be involved in spindle function by stabilizing microtubules and anchoring them at centrosomes (PubMed:
   1767..1819    +  misc_feature   MCS: multiple cloning site
   1836..1920    +  CDS            large T antigen (fragment): large T antigen from SV40 (simian virus 40)
   1943..2064    +  polyA_signal   SV40 poly(A) signal: SV40 polyadenylation signal
   2098..2526    -  rep_origin     f1 ori (sequence partly withheld): f1 bacteriophage origin of replication; arrow indicates direction of (+) strand synthesis
   2553..2657    +  promoter       AmpR promoter: bla
   2659..3016    +  promoter       SV40 promoter: SV40 enhancer and early promoter
   3051..3845    +  CDS            NeoR/KanR: aminoglycoside phosphotransferase from Tn5; aph(3')-II (or nptII); confers resistance to neomycin, kanamycin, and G418 (Geneticin®)
   3866..4018    +  CDS            ble (fragment): BLE_KLEPN - Experimental evidence at protein level: Swiss-Prot protein existence level 1. Binding protein with a strong affinity to the bleomycin family of antibiotics. Binds to CL990; an antimitotic-antibiotic compound. From Klebsiella pneumoniae.
   4077..4124    +  polyA_signal   HSV TK poly(A) signal: herpes simplex virus thymidine kinase polyadenylation signal (Cole and Stacy, 1985)
   4215..4231    -  polyA_signal   bGH poly(A) signal (fragment): bovine growth hormone polyadenylation signal
   4453..5041    +  rep_origin     ori: high-copy-number ColE1/pMB1/pBR322/pUC origin of replication
>Addgene plasmid #107695 | pmCherry-Zdk1-EB1C | addgene full sequence | sequence record 209380 | Addgene NGS Result
TAGTTATTAATAGTAATCAATTACGGGGTCATTAGTTCATAGCCCATATATGGAGTTCCGCGTTACATAA
CTTACGGTAAATGGCCCGCCTGGCTGACCGCCCAACGACCCCCGCCCATTGACGTCAATAATGACGTATG
TTCCCATAGTAACGCCAATAGGGACTTTCCATTGACGTCAATGGGTGGAGTATTTACGGTAAACTGCCCA
CTTGGCAGTACATCAAGTGTATCATATGCCAAGTACGCCCCCTATTGACGTCAATGACGGTAAATGGCCC
GCCTGGCATTATGCCCAGTACATGACCTTATGGGACTTTCCTACTTGGCAGTACATCTACGTATTAGTCA
TCGCTATTACCATGGTGATGCGGTTTTGGCAGTACATCAATGGGCGTGGATAGCGGTTTGACTCACGGGG
ATTTCCAAGTCTCCACCCCATTGACGTCAATGGGAGTTTGTTTTGGCACCAAAATCAACGGGACTTTCCA
AAATGTCGTAACAACTCCGCCCCATTGACGCAAATGGGCGGTAGGCGTGTACGGTGGGAGGTCTATATAA
GCAGAGCTGGTTTAGTGAACCGTCAGATCCGCTAGCACCATGGTGAGCAAGGGCGAGGAGGATAACATGG
CCATCATCAAGGAGTTCATGCGCTTCAAGGTGCACATGGAGGGCTCCGTGAACGGCCACGAGTTCGAGAT
CGAGGGCGAGGGCGAGGGCCGCCCCTACGAGGGCACCCAGACCGCCAAGCTGAAGGTGACCAAGGGTGGC
CCCCTGCCCTTCGCCTGGGACATCCTGTCCCCTCAGTTCATGTACGGCTCCAAGGCCTACGTGAAGCACC
CCGCCGACATCCCCGACTACTTGAAGCTGTCCTTCCCCGAGGGCTTCAAGTGGGAGCGCGTGATGAACTT
CGAGGACGGCGGCGTGGTGACCGTGACCCAGGACTCCTCCCTGCAGGACGGCGAGTTCATCTACAAGGTG
AAGCTGCGCGGCACCAACTTCCCCTCCGACGGCCCTGTAATGCAGAAGAAGACTATGGGCTGGGAGGCCT
CCTCCGAGCGGATGTACCCCGAGGACGGCGCCCTGAAGGGCGAGATCAAGCAGAGGCTGAAGCTGAAGGA
CGGCGGCCACTACGACGCTGAGGTCAAGACCACCTACAAGGCCAAGAAGCCCGTGCAGCTGCCCGGCGCC
TACAACGTCAACATCAAGTTGGACATCACCTCCCACAACGAGGACTACACCATCGTGGAACAGTACGAAC
GCGCCGAGGGCCGCCACTCCACCGGCGGCATGGACGAGCTGTACAAGGGTTCTGGATCCATGGTGGATAA
CAAATTCAATAAAGAAAAGACGCGTGCCGGTGCGGAAATCCATTCTCTGCCAAACCTGAATGTTGAGCAG
AAGTTTGCCTTCATCGTGAGCCTGTTTGATGATCCATCTCAGAGCGCCAATCTGCTGGCCGAAGCCAAAA
AACTGAACGATGCCCAGGCCCCAAAAGGTGGTTCTGGTGGTAGCGTGGGCAACGGAGACGACGAGGCAGC
TGAGTTGATGCAGCAGGTCAACGTATTGAAACTTACTGTTGAAGACTTGGAGAAAGAGAGGGATTTCTAC
TTCGGAAAGCTACGGAACATTGAATTGATTTGCCAGGAGAACGAGGGGGAAAACGACCCTGTATTGCAGA
GGATTGTAGACATTCTGTATGCCACAGATGAAGGCTTTGTGATACCTGATGAAGGGGGCCCACAGGAGGA
GCAAGAAGAGTATTAACTCGAGCTCAAGCTTCGAATTCTGCAGTCGACGGTACCGCGGGCCCGGGATCCA
CCGGATCTAGATAACTGATCATAATCAGCCATACCACATTTGTAGAGGTTTTACTTGCTTTAAAAAACCT
CCCACACCTCCCCCTGAACCTGAAACATAAAATGAATGCAATTGTTGTTGTTAACTTGTTTATTGCAGCT
TATAATGGTTACAAATAAAGCAATAGCATCACAAATTTCACAAATAAAGCATTTTTTTCACTGCATTCTA
GTTGTGGTTTGTCCAAACTCATCAATGTATCTTAACGCGTAAATTGTAAGCGTTAATATTTTGTTAAAAT
TCGCGTTAAATTTTTGTTAAATCAGCTCATTTTTTAACCAATAGGCCGAAATCGGCAAAATCCCTTATAA
ATCAAAAGAATAGACCGAGATAGGGT
[37 nt withheld, positions 2197-2233]
AAAGAACGTGGACTCCAACGTCAAAGG
[49 nt withheld, positions 2261-2309]
T
[91 nt withheld, positions 2311-2401]
G
[124 nt withheld, positions 2403-2526]
CAGGTGGCACTTTTCGGGGAAATGTGCGCGGAACCCCTATTTGTTTATTTTTCTAAATACATTCAAATAT
GTATCCGCTCATGAGACAATAACCCTGATAAATGCTTCAATAATATTGAAAAAGGAAGAGTCCTGAGGCG
GAAAGAACCAGCTGTGGAATGTGTGTCAGTTAGGGTGTGGAAAGTCCCCAGGCTCCCCAGCAGGCAGAAG
TATGCAAAGCATGCATCTCAATTAGTCAGCAACCAGGTGTGGAAAGTCCCCAGGCTCCCCAGCAGGCAGA
AGTATGCAAAGCATGCATCTCAATTAGTCAGCAACCATAGTCCCGCCCCTAACTCCGCCCATCCCGCCCC
TAACTCCGCCCAGTTCCGCCCATTCTCCGCCCCATGGCTGACTAATTTTTTTTATTTATGCAGAGGCCGA
GGCCGCCTCGGCCTCTGAGCTATTCCAGAAGTAGTGAGGAGGCTTTTTTGGAGGCCTAGGCTTTTGCAAA
GATCGATCAAGAGACAGGATGAGGATCGTTTCGCATGATTGAACAAGATGGATTGCACGCAGGTTCTCCG
GCCGCTTGGGTGGAGAGGCTATTCGGCTATGACTGGGCACAACAGACAATCGGCTGCTCTGATGCCGCCG
TGTTCCGGCTGTCAGCGCAGGGGCGCCCGGTTCTTTTTGTCAAGACCGACCTGTCCGGTGCCCTGAATGA
ACTGCAAGACGAGGCAGCGCGGCTATCGTGGCTGGCCACGACGGGCGTTCCTTGCGCAGCTGTGCTCGAC
GTTGTCACTGAAGCGGGAAGGGACTGGCTGCTATTGGGCGAAGTGCCGGGGCAGGATCTCCTGTCATCTC
ACCTTGCTCCTGCCGAGAAAGTATCCATCATGGCTGATGCAATGCGGCGGCTGCATACGCTTGATCCGGC
TACCTGCCCATTCGACCACCAAGCGAAACATCGCATCGAGCGAGCACGTACTCGGATGGAAGCCGGTCTT
GTCGATCAGGATGATCTGGACGAAGAGCATCAGGGGCTCGCGCCAGCCGAACTGTTCGCCAGGCTCAAGG
CGAGCATGCCCGACGGCGAGGATCTCGTCGTGACCCATGGCGATGCCTGCTTGCCGAATATCATGGTGGA
AAATGGCCGCTTTTCTGGATTCATCGACTGTGGCCGGCTGGGTGTGGCGGACCGCTATCAGGACATAGCG
TTGGCTACCCGTGATATTGCTGAAGAGCTTGGCGGCGAATGGGCTGACCGCTTCCTCGTGCTTTACGGTA
TCGCCGCTCCCGATTCGCAGCGCATCGCCTTCTATCGCCTTCTTGACGAGTTCTTCTGAGCGGGACTCTG
GGGTTCGAAATGACCGACCAAGCGACGCCCAACCTGCCATCACGAGATTTCGATTCCACCGCCGCCTTCT
ATGAAAGGTTGGGCTTCGGAATCGTTTTCCGGGACGCCGGCTGGATGATCCTCCAGCGCGGGGATCTCAT
GCTGGAGTTCTTCGCCCACCCTAGGGGGAGGCTAACTGAAACACGGAAGGAGACAATACCGGAAGGAACC
CGCGCTATGACGGCAATAAAAAGACAGAATAAAACGCACGGTGTTGGGTCGTTTGTTCATAAACGCGGGG
TTCGGTCCCAGGGCTGGCACTCTGTCGATACCCCACCGAGACCCCATTGGGGCCAATACGCCCGCGTTTC
TTCCTTTTCCCCACCCCACCCCCCAAGTTCGGGTGAAGGCCCAGGGCTCGCAGCCAACGTCGGGGCGGCA
GGCCCTGCCATAGCCTCAGGTTACTCATATATACTTTAGATTGATTTAAAACTTCATTTTTAATTTAAAA
GGATCTAGGTGAAGATCCTTTTTGATAATCTCATGACCAAAATCCCTTAACGTGAGTTTTCGTTCCACTG
AGCGTCAGACCCCGTAGAAAAGATCAAAGGATCTTCTTGAGATCCTTTTTTTCTGCGCGTAATCTGCTGC
TTGCAAACAAAAAAACCACCGCTACCAGCGGTGGTTTGTTTGCCGGATCAAGAGCTACCAACTCTTTTTC
CGAAGGTAACTGGCTTCAGCAGAGCGCAGATACCAAATACTGTTCTTCTAGTGTAGCCGTAGTTAGGCCA
CCACTTCAAGAACTCTGTAGCACCGCCTACATACCTCGCTCTGCTAATCCTGTTACCAGTGGCTGCTGCC
AGTGGCGATAAGTCGTGTCTTACCGGGTTGGACTCAAGACGATAGTTACCGGATAAGGCGCAGCGGTCGG
GCTGAACGGGGGGTTCGTGCACACAGCCCAGCTTGGAGCGAACGACCTACACCGAACTGAGATACCTACA
GCGTGAGCTATGAGAAAGCGCCACGCTTCCCGAAGGGAGAAAGGCGGACAGGTATCCGGTAAGCGGCAGG
GTCGGAACAGGAGAGCGCACGAGGGAGCTTCCAGGGGGAAACGCCTGGTATCTTTATAGTCCTGTCGGGT
TTCGCCACCTCTGACTTGAGCGTCGATTTTTGTGATGCTCGTCAGGGGGGCGGAGCCTATGGAAAAACGC
CAGCAACGCGGCCTTTTTACGGTTCCTGGCCTTTTGCTGGCCTTTTGCTCACATGTTCTTTCCTGCGTTA
TCCCCTGATTCTGTGGATAACCGTATTACCGCCATGCAT
